>Addgene plasmid #194395 | pMIAII-TCR-B | addgene full sequence | sequence record 382615 | Addgene NGS Result
AATGAAAGACCCCACCTGTAGGTTTGGCAAGCTAGCTTAAGTAACGCCATTTTGCAAGGCATGGAAAATA
CATAACTGAGAATAGAGAAGTTCAGATCAAGGTTAGGAACAGAGAGACAGCAGAATATGGGCCAAACAGG
ATATCTGTGGTAAGCAGTTCCTGCCCCGGCTCAGGGCCAAGAACAGATGGTCCCCAGATGCGGTCCCGCC
CTCAGCAGTTTCTAGAGAACCATCAGATGTTTCCAGGGTGCCCCAAGGACCTGAAATGACCCTGTGCCTT
ATTTGAACTAACCAATCAGTTCGCTTCTCGCTTCTGTTCGCGCGCTTCTGCTCCCCGAGCTCAATAAAAG
AGCCCACAACCCCTCACTCGGCGCGCCAGTCCTCCGATAGACTGCGTCGCCCGGGTACCCGTATTCCCAA
TAAAGCCTCTTGCTGTTTGCATCCGAATCGTGGACTCGCTGATCCTTGGGAGGGTCTCCTCAGATTGATT
GACTGCCCACCTCGGGGGTCTTTCATTTGGAGGTTCCACCGAGATTTGGAGACCCCTGCCCAGGGACCAC
CGACCCCCCCGCCGGGAGGTAAGCTGGCCAGCGGTCGTTTCGTGTCTGTCTCTGTCTTTGTGCGTGTTTG
TGCCGGCATCTAATGTTTGCGCCTGCGTCTGTACTAGTTAGCTAACTAGCTCTGTATCTGGCGGACCCGT
GGTGGAACTGACGAGTTCTGAACACCCGGCCGCAACCCTGGGAGACGTCCCAGGGACTTTGGGGGCCGTT
TTTGTGGCCCGACCTGAGGAAGGGAGTCGATGTGGAATCCGACCCCGTCAGGATATGTGGTTCTGGTAGG
AGACGAGAACCTAAAACAGTTCCCGCCTCCGTCTGAATTTTTGCTTTCGGTTTGGAACCGAAGCCGCGCG
TCTTGTCTGCTGCAGCGCTGCAGCATCGTTCTGTGTTGTCTCTGTCTGACTGTGTTTCTGTATTTGTCTG
AAAATTAGGGCCAGACTGTTACCACTCCCTTAAGTTTGACCTTAGGTCACTGGAAAGATGTCGAGCGGAT
CGCTCACAACCAGTCGGTAGATGTCAAGAAGAGACGTTGGGTTACCTTCTGCTCTGCAGAATGGCCAACC
TTTAACGTCGGATGGCCGCGAGACGGCACCTTTAACCGAGACCTCATCACCCAGGTTAAGATCAAGGTCT
TTTCACCTGGCCCGCATGGACACCCAGACCAGGTCCCCTACATCGTGACCTGGGAAGCCTTGGCTTTTGA
CCCCCCTCCCTGGGTCAAGCCCTTTGTACACCCTAAGCCTCCGCCTCCTCTTCCTCCATCCGCCCCGTCT
CTCCCCCTTGAACCTCCTCGTTCGACCCCGCCTCGATCCTCCCTTTATCCAGCCCTCACTCCTTCTCTAG
GCGCCGGAATTCAGATCTACCATGCAGAGGAACCTGGGAGCTGTGCTGGGGATTCTGTGGGTGCAGATTT
GCTGGGTGAGAGGAGATCAGGTGGAGCAGAGTCCTTCAGCCCTGAGCCTCCACGAGGGAACCGGTTCTGC
TCTGAGATGCAATTTTACTACCACCATGAGGGCTGTGCAGTGGTTCCGAAAGAATTCCAGGGGCAGCCTC
ATCAATCTGTTCTACTTGGCTTCAGGAACAAAGGAGAATGGGAGGCTAAAGTCAGCATTTGATTCTAAGG
AGCGCTACAGCACCCTGCACATCAGGGATGCCCAGCTGGAGGACTCAGGCACTTACTTCTGTGCTGCTGG
GGCATCTTCTGGCAGCTGGCAACTCATCTTTGGATCTGGAACCCAACTGACAGTTATGCCTGACATCCAG
AACCCAGAACCTGCTGTGTACCAGTTAAAAGATCCTCGGTCTCAGGACAGCACCCTCTGCCTGTTCACCG
ACTTTGACTCCCAAATCAATGTGCCGAAAACCATGGAATCTGGAACGTTCATCACTGACAAAACTGTGCT
GGACATGAAAGCTATGGATTCCAAGAGCAATGGGGCCATTGCCTGGAGCAACCAGACAAGCTTCACCTGC
CAAGATATCTTCAAAGAGACCAACGCCACCTACCCCAGTTCAGACGTTCCCTGTGATGCCACGTTGACTG
AGAAAAGCTTTGAAACAGATATGAACCTAAACTTTCAAAACCTGTCAGTTATGGGACTCCGAATCCTCCT
GCTGAAAGTAGCCGGATTTAACCTGCTCATGACGCTGAGGCTGTGGTCCGGCTCCGGAGCCACGAACTTC
TCTCTGTTAAAGCAAGCAGGAGACGTGGAAGAAAACCCCGGTCCCATGGGCTCCAGGCTCTTTCTGGTCT
TGAGCCTCCTGTGTACAAAACACATGGAGGCTGCAGTCACCCAAAGCCCTAGAAACAAGGTGACAGTAAC
AGGAGGAAACGTGACATTGAGCTGTCGCCAGACTAATAGCCACAACTACATGTACTGGTATCGGCAGGAC
ACTGGGCATGGGCTGAGGCTGATCCATTACTCATATGGTGCTGGCAACCTTCAAATAGGAGATGTCCCTG
ATGGGTACAAGGCCACCAGAACAACGCAAGAAGACTTCTTCCTCCTGCTGGAATTGGCTTCTCCCTCTCA
GACATCTTTGTACTTCTGTGCCAGCAGCGCGGGACTGGGGAGCTCCTATGAACAGTACTTCGGTCCCGGC
ACCAGGCTCACGGTTTTAGAGGATCTGAGAAATGTGACTCCACCCAAGGTCTCCTTGTTTGAGCCATCAA
AAGCAGAGATTGCAAACAAACAAAAGGCTACCCTCGTGTGCTTGGCCAGGGGCTTCTTCCCTGACCACGT
GGAGCTGAGCTGGTGGGTGAATGGCAAGGAGGTCCACAGTGGGGTCAGCACGGACCCTCAGGCCTACAAG
GAGAGCAATTATAGCTACTGCCTGAGCAGCCGCCTGAGGGTCTCTGCTACCTTCTGGCACAATCCTCGAA
ACCACTTCCGCTGCCAAGTGCAGTTCCATGGGCTTTCAGAGGAGGACAAGTGGCCAGAGGGCTCACCCAA
ACCTGTCACACAGAACATCAGTGCAGAGGCCTGGGGCCGAGCAGACTGTGGAATCACTTCAGCATCCTAT
CATCAGGGGGTTCTGTCTGCAACCATCCTCTATGAGATCCTACTGGGGAAGGCCACCCTATATGCTGTGC
TGGTCAGTGGCCTGGTGCTGATGGCCATGGTCAAGAAAAAAAATTCCTGACTCGAGCAATTGCTCGAGCG
GGATCAATTCCGCCCCCCCCCTAACGTTACTGGCCGAAGCCGCTTGGAATAAGGCCGGTGTGCGTTTGTC
TATATGTTATTTTCCACCATATTGCCGTCTTTTGGCAATGTGAGGGCCCGGAAACCTGGCCCTGTCTTCT
TGACGAGCATTCCTAGGGGTCTTTCCCCTCTCGCCAAAGGAATGCAAGGTCTGTTGAATGTCGTGAAGGA
AGCAGTTCCTCTGGAAGCTTCTTGAAGACAAACAACGTCTGTAGCGACCCTTTGCAGGCAGCGGAACCCC
CCACCTGGCGACAGGTGCCTCTGCGGCCAAAAGCCACGTGTATAAGATACACCTGCAAAGGCGGCACAAC
CCCAGTGCCACGTTGTGAGTTGGATAGTTGTGGAAAGAGTCAAATGGCTCTCCTCAAGCGTATTCAACAA
GGGGCTGAAGGATGCCCAGAAGGTACCCCATTGTATGGGATCTGATCTGGGGCCTCGGTGCACATGCTTT
ACATGTGTTTAGTCGAGGTTAAAAAAACGTCTAGGCCCCCCGAACCACGGGGACGTGGTTTTCCTTTGAA
AAACACGATAATACCATGGTGAGCAAGGGCGAGGAGCTGTTCACCGGGGTGGTGCCCATCCTGGTCGAGC
TGGACGGCGACGTAAACGGCCACAGGTTCAGCGTGCGCGGCGAGGGCGAGGGCGATGCCACCAACGGCAA
GCTGACCCTGAAGTTCATCTGCACCTCCGGCGAGCTGCCCGTGCCCTGGCCCACCCTCGTGACCACCCTG
TCTTACGGCGTGCAGTGCTTCGCCCGCTACCCCGACCACATGAAGCAGCACGACTTCTTCAAGTCCGCCA
TGCCCGAAGGCTACGTCCAGGAGCGCACCATCTCCTTCAAGGACGACGGCAGCTACAGGACCCGCGCCGA
GGTGAAGTTCGAGGGCGACACCCTGGTGAACCGCATCGAGCTGAAGGGCATCGACTTCAAGGAGGACGGC
AACATCCTGGGGCACAAGCTGGAGTACAACATGAACGCGTGGGACGCGTATATCACGGCCGACAAGCAGA
AGAACGGCATCAAAGCGAACTTCAAGATCGAGCACAACGTCAAGGACGGCGGCGTGCAGCTCGCCGACGC
GTACCAGCAGAACACCCCCATCGGCGACGGCTCCGTGCTGCTGCCTGACAACCACTACCTGAGCTTCCAG
AGCAAGCTGTTCAAAGACCCCAACGAGCAGCGCGATCACATGGTCCTGCTGGAGTTCGTTACCGCCGCCG
GGATAACTCCCGGCATGGACGAGCTGTACAAGTAAGCGGCCGCGACTCTAGAGTCGACCTGCAGGCATGC
AAGCTTCAGGTAGCCGGCTAACGTTAACAACCGGTACCTCTAGAACTATAGCTAGCATGCGCAAATTTAA
AGCGCTGATATCGATAAAATAAAAGATTTTATTTAGTCTCCAGAAAAAGGGGGGAATGAAAGACCCCACC
TGTAGGTTTGGCAAGCTAGCTTAAGTAACGCCATTTTGCAAGGCATGGAAAATACATAACTGAGAATAGA
GAAGTTCAGATCAAGGTTAGGAACAGAGAGACAGCAGAATATGGGCCAAACAGGATATCTGTGGTAAGCA
GTTCCTGCCCCGGCTCAGGGCCAAGAACAGATGGTCCCCAGATGCGGTCCCGCCCTCAGCAGTTTCTAGA
GAACCATCAGATGTTTCCAGGGTGCCCCAAGGACCTGAAATGACCCTGTGCCTTATTTGAACTAACCAAT
CAGTTCGCTTCTCGCTTCTGTTCGCGCGCTTCTGCTCCCCGAGCTCAATAAAAGAGCCCACAACCCCTCA
CTCGGCGCGCCAGTCCTCCGATAGACTGCGTCGCCCGGGTACCCGTGTATCCAATAAACCCTCTTGCAGT
TGCATCCGACTTGTGGTCTCGCTGTTCCTTGGGAGGGTCTCCTCTGAGTGATTGACTACCCGTCAGCGGG
GGTCTTTCATGGGTAACAGTTTCTTGAAGTTGGAGAACAACATTCTGAGGGTAGGAGTCGAATATTAAGT
AATCCTGACTCAATTAGCCACTGTTTTGAATCCACATACTCCAATACTCCTGAAATAGTTCATTATGGAC
AGCGCAGAAAGAGCTGGGGAGAATTGTGAAATTGTTATCCGCTCACAATTCCACACAACATACGAGCCGG
AAGCATAAAGTGTAAAGCCTGGGGTGCCTAATGAGTGAGCTAACTCACATTAATTGCGTTGCGCTCACTG
CCCGCTTTCCAGTCGGGAAACCTGTCGTGCCAGCTGCATTAATGAATCGGCCAACGCGCGGGGAGAGGCG
GTTTGCGTATTGGGCGCTCTTCCGCTTCCTCGCTCACTGACTCGCTGCGCTCGGTCGTTCGGCTGCGGCG
AGCGGTATCAGCTCACTCAAAGGCGGTAATACGGTTATCCACAGAATCAGGGGATAACGCAGGAAAGAAC
ATGTGAGCAAAAGGCCAGCAAAAGGCCAGGAACCGTAAAAAGGCCGCGTTGCTGGCGTTTTTCCATAGGC
TCCGCCCCCCTGACGAGCATCACAAAAATCGACGCTCAAGTCAGAGGTGGCGAAACCCGACAGGACTATA
AAGATACCAGGCGTTTCCCCCTGGAAGCTCCCTCGTGCGCTCTCCTGTTCCGACCCTGCCGCTTACCGGA
TACCTGTCCGCCTTTCTCCCTTCGGGAAGCGTGGCGCTTTCTCATAGCTCACGCTGTAGGTATCTCAGTT
CGGTGTAGGTCGTTCGCTCCAAGCTGGGCTGTGTGCACGAACCCCCCGTTCAGCCCGACCGCTGCGCCTT
ATCCGGTAACTATCGTCTTGAGTCCAACCCGGTAAGACACGACTTATCGCCACTGGCAGCAGCCACTGGT
AACAGGATTAGCAGAGCGAGGTATGTAGGCGGTGCTACAGAGTTCTTGAAGTGGTGGCCTAACTACGGCT
ACACTAGAAGAACAGTATTTGGTATCTGCGCTCTGCTGAAGCCAGTTACCTTCGGAAAAAGAGTTGGTAG
CTCTTGATCCGGCAAACAAACCACCGCTGGTAGCGGTGGTTTTTTTGTTTGCAAGCAGCAGATTACGCGC
AGAAAAAAAGGATCTCAAGAAGATCCTTTGATCTTTTCTACGGGGTCTGACGCTCAGTGGAACGAAAACT
CACGTTAAGGGATTTTGGTCATGAGATTATCAAAAAGGATCTTCACCTAGATCCTTTTAAATTAAAAATG
AAGTTTTAAATCAATCTAAAGTATATATGAGTAAACTTGGTCTGACAGTTACCAATGCTTAATCAGTGAG
GCACCTATCTCAGCGATCTGTCTATTTCGTTCATCCATAGTTGCCTGACTCCCCGTCGTGTAGATAACTA
CGATACGGGAGGGCTTACCATCTGGCCCCAGTGCTGCAATGATACCGCGAGACCCACGCTCACCGGCTCC
AGATTTATCAGCAATAAACCAGCCAGCCGGAAGGGCCGAGCGCAGAAGTGGTCCTGCAACTTTATCCGCC
TCCATCCAGTCTATTAATTGTTGCCGGGAAGCTAGAGTAAGTAGTTCGCCAGTTAATAGTTTGCGCAACG
TTGTTGCCATTGCTACAGGCATCGTGGTGTCACGCTCGTCGTTTGGTATGGCTTCATTCAGCTCCGGTTC
CCAACGATCAAGGCGAGTTACATGATCCCCCATGTTGTGCAAAAAAGCGGTTAGCTCCTTCGGTCCTCCG
ATCGTTGTCAGAAGTAAGTTGGCCGCAGTGTTATCACTCATGGTTATGGCAGCACTGCATAATTCTCTTA
CTGTCATGCCATCCGTAAGATGCTTTTCTGTGACTGGTGAGTACTCAACCAAGTCATTCTGAGAATAGTG
TATGCGGCGACCGAGTTGCTCTTGCCCGGCGTCAATACGGGATAATACCGCGCCACATAGCAGAACTTTA
AAAGTGCTCATCATTGGAAAACGTTCTTCGGGGCGAAAACTCTCAAGGATCTTACCGCTGTTGAGATCCA
GTTCGATGTAACCCACTCGTGCACCCAACTGATCTTCAGCATCTTTTACTTTCACCAGCGTTTCTGGGTG
AGCAAAAACAGGAAGGCAAAATGCCGCAAAAAAGGGAATAAGGGCGACACGGAAATGTTGAATACTCATA
CTCTTCCTTTTTCAATATTATTGAAGCATTTATCAGGGTTATTGTCTCATGAGCGGATACATATTTGAAT
GTATTTAGAAAAATAAACAAATAGGGGTTCCGCGCACATTTCCCCGAAAAGTGCCACCTGACGTCTAAGA
AACCATTATTATCATGACATTAACCTATAAAAATAGGCGTATCACGAGGCCCTTTCGTCTCGCGCGTTTC
GGTGATGACGGTGAAAACCTCTGACACATGCAGCTCCCGGAGACGGTCACAGCTTGTCTGTAAGCGGATG
CCGGGAGCAGACAAGCCCGTCAGGGCGCGTCAGCGGGTGTTGGCGGGTGTCGGGGCTGGCTTAACTATGC
GGCATCAGAGCAGATTGTACTGAGAGTGCACCATATGCGGTGTGAAATACCGCACAGATGCGTAAGGAGA
AAATACCGCATCAGGCGCCATTCGCCATTCAGGCTGCGCAACTGTTGGGAAGGGCGATCGGTGCGGGCCT
CTTCGCTATTACGCCAGCTGGCGAAAGGGGGATGTGCTGCAAGGCGATTAAGTTGGGTAACGCCAGGGTT
TTCCCAGTCACGACGTTGTAAAACGACGGCGCAAGGAATGGTGCATGCAAGGAGATGGCGCCCAACAGTC
CCCCGGCCACGGGGCCTGCCACCATACCCACGCCGAAACAAGCGCTCATGAGCCCGAAGTGGCGAGCCCG
ATCTTCCCCATCGGTGATGTCGGCGATATAGGCGCCAGCAACCGCACCTGTGGCGCCGGTGATGCCGGCC
ACGATGCGTCCGGCGTAGAGGCGATTAGTCCAATTTGTTAAAGACAGGATATCAGTGGTCCAGGCTCTAG
TTTTGACTCAACAATATCACCAGCTGAAGCCTATAGAGTACGAGCCATAGATAAAATAAAAGATTTTATT
TAGTCTCCAGAAAAAGGGGGG
Features (pLannotate 1.2.2; 24 found; start..end, strand, type, name):
      1..517     +  LTR            5' LTR: 5' long terminal repeat from murine embryonic stem cell virus
    581..922     +  misc_feature   MESV Ψ: packaging signal of murine embryonic stem cell virus
    989..1405    +  CDS            gag (truncated): truncated Moloney murine leukemia virus (MMLV) gag gene lacking the start codon
   1422..1745    +  CDS            TRAV22: TVA22_HUMAN - Experimental evidence at protein level: Swiss-Prot protein existence level 1. V region of the variable domain of T cell receptor (TR) alpha chain that participates in the antigen recognition (PubMed:24600447). Alpha-beta T cell receptors are antigen specific receptors which are essential to the immune response and are present on the cell surface of T lymphocytes. Recognize peptide-major histocompatibility (MH) (pMH) complexes that are displayed by antigen presenting cells (APC), a prerequisite for efficient T cell adaptive immunity against pathogens (PubMed:25493333). Binding of
   1809..2219    +  CDS            Tcra: TCA_MOUSE - Experimental evidence at protein level: Swiss-Prot protein existence level 1. From Mus musculus (Mouse).
   2229..2284    +  CDS            P2A (fragment): 2A peptide from porcine teschovirus-1 polyprotein Eukaryotic ribosomes fail to insert a peptide bond between the Gly and Pro residues, yielding separate polypeptides.
   2316..2678    +  CDS            TVB5_MOUSE: Experimental evidence at protein level: Swiss-Prot protein existence level 1. From Mus musculus (Mouse).
   2679..3197    +  CDS            TCB2_MOUSE: Experimental evidence at protein level: Swiss-Prot protein existence level 1. From Mus musculus (Mouse).
   3233..3793    +  misc_feature   IRES: internal ribosome entry site (IRES) of the encephalomyocarditis virus (EMCV)
   3796..4515    +  CDS            mAmetrine1.1: photostable yellow fluorescent protein with a large Stokes shift, excitable with violet light (Ai et al., 2008)
   4526..4556    +  misc_feature   MCS (fragment): pUC18/19 multiple cloning site
   4676..5190    +  LTR            3' LTR: 3' long terminal repeat from murine embryonic stem cell virus
   5352..5368    -  protein_bind   lac operator: The lac repressor binds to the lac operator to inhibit transcription in E. coli. This inhibition can be relieved by adding lactose or isopropyl-β-D-thiogalactopyranoside (IPTG). lac repressor encoded by lacI
   5376..5406    -  promoter       lac promoter: promoter for the E. coli lac operon
   5421..5442    -  protein_bind   CAP binding site: CAP binding activates transcription in the presence of cAMP. E. coli catabolite activator protein
   5455..5547    -  CDS            lacI (fragment): lac repressor; lacI; The lac repressor binds to the lac operator to inhibit transcription in E. coli. This inhibition can be relieved by adding lactose or isopropyl-β-D-thiogalactopyranoside (IPTG).
   5730..6318    -  rep_origin     ori: high-copy-number ColE1/pMB1/pBR322/pUC origin of replication
   6489..7349    -  CDS            AmpR: β-lactamase; bla; confers resistance to ampicillin, carbenicillin, and related antibiotics
   7350..7454    -  promoter       AmpR promoter: bla
   7549..7584    +  CDS            rop (fragment): Rop protein, which maintains plasmids at low copy number; rop
   7686..7785    +  misc_feature   bom (fragment): basis of mobility region from pBR322
   7791..7940    -  CDS            lacZα (fragment): LacZα fragment of β-galactosidase; lacZ fragment
   7940..8141    -  CDS            TcR (fragment): tetracycline efflux protein; tet; confers resistance to tetracycline
   8142..8240    +  CDS            env (fragment): murine leukemia virus gPr80 envelope polyprotein precursor; env; proteolytically cleaved into gp70SU and p15TM subunits
