[The description below was written by a language model from this plasmid's Addgene catalogue record and pLannotate feature annotations shown in this document.]
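Description:
pMIAII-TCR-B is a gammaretroviral expression plasmid built on the pMIAII backbone and intended for retroviral delivery of a candidate "orphan" mouse T cell receptor, that is, a TCR whose antigen specificity is not yet known. In bacteria it is maintained through a high-copy ColE1/pUC-type origin and selected with ampicillin via the β-lactamase gene. The remaining bacterial annotations (lac promoter/operator and fragments of lacI, lacZα, rop, bom, a tetracycline resistance gene and env) appear to be non-functional leftovers of the backbone's construction.

The transfer cassette is flanked by 5' and 3' long terminal repeats from murine embryonic stem cell virus. It includes the MESV Ψ packaging signal and a truncated MMLV gag segment lacking its start codon, which together allow the genomic RNA to be packaged when viral proteins are supplied in trans. No separate internal promoter is annotated, so expression is presumably driven from the 5' LTR. The roughly 1.8 kb wild-type insert, added by Gibson assembly, encodes a TCR α chain (a variable region followed by the mouse Tcra constant region) joined through a P2A peptide to a TCR β chain (mouse variable and Cβ2 constant regions), so ribosomal skipping yields both chains from one open reading frame. The automated annotation labels the α variable segment by its closest human homologue, but the record lists the insert as mouse. Downstream, an EMCV IRES drives translation of mAmetrine1.1, a violet-excitable large-Stokes-shift fluorescent protein, from the same transcript, marking transduced cells. The construct is suited to expressing the paired receptor in T cells or their progenitors and tracking them by fluorescence; the associated work concerns T cell help in B cell tolerance.
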