Addgene plasmid #194395: pMIAII-TCR-B
Purpose: Retroviral expression of candidate orphan TCR
Depositing lab: Michael Carroll. Depositing organization: Boston Children's Hospital. Publication: T cell help shapes B cell tolerance. Akama-Garren EH, Yin X, Prestwood TR, Ma M, Utz PJ, Carroll MC. Sci Immunol. 2024 Feb 16;9(92):eadj7029. doi: 10.1126/sciimmunol.adj7029. Epub 2024 Feb 16. PubMed 38363829.
Backbone
  Vector backbone: pMIAII
  Backbone manufacturer: Addgene #52113
  Backbone size w/o insert (bp): 6476
  Vector type: Retroviral
Growth in bacteria
  Bacterial resistance: Ampicillin, 100 μg/mL
  Growth temperature: 37°C
  Growth strain: NEB Stable
  Copy number: High Copy
Gene/Insert
  Gene/Insert name: TCR-B (alt name: T cell receptor)
  Species: M. musculus (mouse)
  Insert size (bp): 1782
  Mutation: WT
  Entrez Gene: Tcra (a.k.a. Tcralpha); Tcrb (a.k.a. TCRbeta, Tib)
  Cloning method: Gibson Cloning
  Sequencing primers: 5′ pLXSN; 3′ IRES_rev
Terms and licenses: Academic/Nonprofit Terms; Industry Terms: Not Available to Industry
How to cite: pMIAII-TCR-B was a gift from Michael Carroll (Addgene plasmid # 194395 ; http://n2t.net/addgene:194395 ; RRID:Addgene_194395)
